>Addgene plasmid #184669 | pLAMP1-miRFP670nano3 | addgene full sequence | sequence record 367579 | Addgene NGS Result
CGTTACATAACTTACGGTAAATGGCCCGCCTGGCTGACCGCCCAACGACCCCCGCCCATTGACGTCAATA
ATGACGTATGTTCCCATAGTAACGCCAATAGGGACTTTCCATTGACGTCAATGGGTGGAGTATTTACGGT
AAACTGCCCACTTGGCAGTACATCAAGTGTATCATATGCCAAGTACGCCCCCTATTGACGTCAATGACGG
TAAATGGCCCGCCTGGCATTATGCCCAGTACATGACCTTATGGGACTTTCCTACTTGGCAGTACATCTAC
GTATTAGTCATCGCTATTACCATGGTGATGCGGTTTTGGCAGTACATCAATGGGCGTGGATAGCGGTTTG
ACTCACGGGGATTTCCAAGTCTCCACCCCATTGACGTCAATGGGAGTTTGTTTTGGCACCAAAATCAACG
GGACTTTCCAAAATGTCGTAACAACTCCGCCCCATTGACGCAAATGGGCGGTAGGCGTGTACGGTGGGAG
GTCTATATAAGCAGAGCTGGTTTAGTGAACCGTCAGATCCGCTAGCGCTACCGGACTCAGATCTCGAGCG
CCACCATGGCGGCCCCGGGCGCCCGGCGTCCGCTGCTCCTGTTGCTGCTGGCAGGCCTTGCACACAGCGC
CCCAGCACTGTTCGAGGTGAAAGACAACAACGGCACAGCGTGTATAATGGCCAGCTTCTCTGCCTCCTTT
CTGACCACCTATGAGGCTGGACATGTTTCTAAGGTCTCGAATATGACCCTGCCAGCCTCTGCAGAAGTCC
TGAAGAATAGCAGCTCTTGTGGTGAAAAGAATGCTTCTGAGCCCACCCTCGCAATCACCTTTGGAGAAGG
ATATTTACTGAAACTCACCTTCACAAAAAACACAACACGTTACAGTGTCCAGCACATGTATTTCACATAT
AACCTGTCAGACACACAATTCTTTCCCAATGCCAGCTCCAAAGGGCCCGACACTGTGGATTCCACAACTG
ACATCAAGGCAGACATCAACAAAACATACCGATGTGTCAGCGACATCAGGGTCTACATGAAGAATGTGAC
CATTGTGCTCTGGGACGCTACTATCCAGGCCTACCTGCCGAGTAGCAACTTCAGCAAGGAAGAGACACGC
TGCCCACAGGATCAACCTTCCCCAACTACTGGGCCACCCAGCCCCTCACCACCACTTGTGCCCACAAACC
CCAGTGTGTCCAAGTACAATGTGACTGGTGACAATGGAACCTGCCTGCTGGCCTCTATGGCACTGCAACT
CAACATCACCTACATGAAGAAGGACAACACGACTGTGACCAGAGCATTCAACATCAACCCAAGTGACAAA
TATAGTGGGACTTGCGGTGCCCAGTTGGTGACCCTGAAGGTGGGGAACAAGAGCAGAGTCCTGGAGCTGC
AGTTTGGGATGAATGCCACTTCTAGCCTGTTTTTCCTGCAAGGAGTTCAGTTGAACATGACTCTTCCTGA
TGCCATAGAGCCCACGTTCAGCACCTCCAACTATTCCCTGAAAGCTCTTCAGGCCAGTGTCGGCAACTCA
TACAAGTGCAACAGTGAGGAGCACATCTTTGTCAGCAAGGCGCTCGCCCTCAATGTCTTCAGCGTGCAAG
TCCAGGCTTTCAGGGTAGAAAGTGACAGGTTTGGGTCTGTGGAAGAGTGTGTACAGGACGGTAACAACAT
GCTGATCCCCATTGCTGTGGGCGGGGCCCTGGCAGGGCTGGTCCTCATCGTCCTCATCGCCTACCTCATC
GGCAGGAAGAGGAGTCACGCGGGCTATCAGACCATCTCGGAATTCGGCTCCACCGGCTCCACCGGCTCCA
CCGGCGCGGATCCACCGGTAACGGCAAACCTGGACAAGATGCTGAACACCACCGTGACCGAGGTGCGCAA
GTTCCTGCAAGCGGACAGAGTGTGCGTGTTCAAGTTCGAGGAAGATTACTCCGGCACCGTCTCGCACGAA
GCCGTGGACGACAGATGGATTAGCATCCTGAAGACCCAGGTGCAGGACAGATACTTCATGGAAACCAGAG
GCGAGGAATACGTCCACGGCAGATACCAGGCCATCGCCGACATCTACACAGCCAATCTGGTCGAGTGCTA
CAGAGACCTGCTGATCGAGTTTCAGGTGCGGGCCATTCTGGCTGTCCCCATCCTGCAAGGCAAGAAGCTG
TGGGGCCTGCTGGTGGCCCACCAACTGGCCGGCCCTCGGGAGTGGCAGACCTGGGAAATCGACTTCCTGA
AACAGCAAGCCGTGGTGATGGGCATCGCCATCCAGCAGAGCTAGCTGAATTCTGCAGATATCCAGCACAG
TGGCGGCCGCGACTCTAGATCATAATCAGCCATACCACATTTGTAGAGGTTTTACTTGCTTTAAAAAACC
TCCCACACCTCCCCCTGAACCTGAAACATAAAATGAATGCAATTGTTGTTGTTAACTTGTTTATTGCAGC
TTATAATGGTTACAAATAAAGCAATAGCATCACAAATTTCACAAATAAAGCATTTTTTTCACTGCATTCT
AGTTGTGGTTTGTCCAAACTCATCAATGTATCTTAAGGCGTAAATTGTAAGCGTTAATATTTTGTTAAAA
TTCGCGTTAAATTTTTGTTAAATCAGCTCATTTTTTAACCAATAGGCCGAAATCGGCAAAATCCCTTATA
AATCAAAAGAATAGACCGAGATAGGGT
[37 nt withheld, positions 2688-2724]
AAAGAACGTGGACTCCAACGTCAAAGG
[49 nt withheld, positions 2752-2800]
T
[91 nt withheld, positions 2802-2892]
G
[124 nt withheld, positions 2894-3017]
CAGGTGGCACTTTTCGGGGAAATGTGCGCGGAACCCCTATTTGTTTATTTTTCTAAATACATTCAAATAT
GTATCCGCTCATGAGACAATAACCCTGATAAATGCTTCAATAATATTGAAAAAGGAAGAGTCCTGAGGCG
GAAAGAACCAGCTGTGGAATGTGTGTCAGTTAGGGTGTGGAAAGTCCCCAGGCTCCCCAGCAGGCAGAAG
TATGCAAAGCATGCATCTCAATTAGTCAGCAACCAGGTGTGGAAAGTCCCCAGGCTCCCCAGCAGGCAGA
AGTATGCAAAGCATGCATCTCAATTAGTCAGCAACCATAGTCCCGCCCCTAACTCCGCCCATCCCGCCCC
TAACTCCGCCCAGTTCCGCCCATTCTCCGCCCCATGGCTGACTAATTTTTTTTATTTATGCAGAGGCCGA
GGCCGCCTCGGCCTCTGAGCTATTCCAGAAGTAGTGAGGAGGCTTTTTTGGAGGCCTAGGCTTTTGCAAA
GATCGATCAAGAGACAGGATGAGGATCGTTTCGCATGATTGAACAAGATGGATTGCACGCAGGTTCTCCG
GCCGCTTGGGTGGAGAGGCTATTCGGCTATGACTGGGCACAACAGACAATCGGCTGCTCTGATGCCGCCG
TGTTCCGGCTGTCAGCGCAGGGGCGCCCGGTTCTTTTTGTCAAGACCGACCTGTCCGGTGCCCTGAATGA
ACTGCAAGACGAGGCAGCGCGGCTATCGTGGCTGGCCACGACGGGCGTTCCTTGCGCAGCTGTGCTCGAC
GTTGTCACTGAAGCGGGAAGGGACTGGCTGCTATTGGGCGAAGTGCCGGGGCAGGATCTCCTGTCATCTC
ACCTTGCTCCTGCCGAGAAAGTATCCATCATGGCTGATGCAATGCGGCGGCTGCATACGCTTGATCCGGC
TACCTGCCCATTCGACCACCAAGCGAAACATCGCATCGAGCGAGCACGTACTCGGATGGAAGCCGGTCTT
GTCGATCAGGATGATCTGGACGAAGAGCATCAGGGGCTCGCGCCAGCCGAACTGTTCGCCAGGCTCAAGG
CGAGCATGCCCGACGGCGAGGATCTCGTCGTGACCCATGGCGATGCCTGCTTGCCGAATATCATGGTGGA
AAATGGCCGCTTTTCTGGATTCATCGACTGTGGCCGGCTGGGTGTGGCGGACCGCTATCAGGACATAGCG
TTGGCTACCCGTGATATTGCTGAAGAGCTTGGCGGCGAATGGGCTGACCGCTTCCTCGTGCTTTACGGTA
TCGCCGCTCCCGATTCGCAGCGCATCGCCTTCTATCGCCTTCTTGACGAGTTCTTCTGAGCGGGACTCTG
GGGTTCGAAATGACCGACCAAGCGACGCCCAACCTGCCATCACGAGATTTCGATTCCACCGCCGCCTTCT
ATGAAAGGTTGGGCTTCGGAATCGTTTTCCGGGACGCCGGCTGGATGATCCTCCAGCGCGGGGATCTCAT
GCTGGAGTTCTTCGCCCACCCTAGGGGGAGGCTAACTGAAACACGGAAGGAGACAATACCGGAAGGAACC
CGCGCTATGACGGCAATAAAAAGACAGAATAAAACGCACGGTGTTGGGTCGTTTGTTCATAAACGCGGGG
TTCGGTCCCAGGGCTGGCACTCTGTCGATACCCCACCGAGACCCCATTGGGGCCAATACGCCCGCGTTTC
TTCCTTTTCCCCACCCCACCCCCCAAGTTCGGGTGAAGGCCCAGGGCTCGCAGCCAACGTCGGGGCGGCA
GGCCCTGCCATAGCCTCAGGTTACTCATATATACTTTAGATTGATTTAAAACTTCATTTTTAATTTAAAA
GGATCTAGGTGAAGATCCTTTTTGATAATCTCATGACCAAAATCCCTTAACGTGAGTTTTCGTTCCACTG
AGCGTCAGACCCCGTAGAAAAGATCAAAGGATCTTCTTGAGATCCTTTTTTTCTGCGCGTAATCTGCTGC
TTGCAAACAAAAAAACCACCGCTACCAGCGGTGGTTTGTTTGCCGGATCAAGAGCTACCAACTCTTTTTC
CGAAGGTAACTGGCTTCAGCAGAGCGCAGATACCAAATACTGTTCTTCTAGTGTAGCCGTAGTTAGGCCA
CCACTTCAAGAACTCTGTAGCACCGCCTACATACCTCGCTCTGCTAATCCTGTTACCAGTGGCTGCTGCC
AGTGGCGATAAGTCGTGTCTTACCGGGTTGGACTCAAGACGATAGTTACCGGATAAGGCGCAGCGGTCGG
GCTGAACGGGGGGTTCGTGCACACAGCCCAGCTTGGAGCGAACGACCTACACCGAACTGAGATACCTACA
GCGTGAGCTATGAGAAAGCGCCACGCTTCCCGAAGGGAGAAAGGCGGACAGGTATCCGGTAAGCGGCAGG
GTCGGAACAGGAGAGCGCACGAGGGAGCTTCCAGGGGGAAACGCCTGGTATCTTTATAGTCCTGTCGGGT
TTCGCCACCTCTGACTTGAGCGTCGATTTTTGTGATGCTCGTCAGGGGGGCGGAGCCTATGGAAAAACGC
CAGCAACGCGGCCTTTTTACGGTTCCTGGCCTTTTGCTGGCCTTTTGCTCACATGTTCTTTCCTGCGTTA
TCCCCTGATTCTGTGGATAACCGTATTACCGCCATGCATTAGTTATTAATAGTAATCAATTACGGGGTCA
TTAGTTCATAGCCCATATATGGAGTTCCG
Features (pLannotate 1.2.2; 16 found; start..end, strand, type, name):
      1..304     +  enhancer       CMV enhancer: human cytomegalovirus immediate early enhancer
    305..508     +  promoter       CMV promoter: human cytomegalovirus (CMV) immediate early promoter
    531..559     +  misc_feature   MCS (fragment): multiple cloning site
    566..1787    +  CDS            LAMP1 (fragment): rat lysosome-associated membrane glycoprotein 1
   1844..2281    +  CDS            miRFP670nano: miRFP670nano is a basic (constitutively fluorescent) near ir fluorescent protein published in 2019, derived from Nostoc punctiforme. It has very low acid sensitivity. It requires the cofactor biliverdin for fluorescence.
   2328..2411    +  CDS            large T antigen (fragment): large T antigen from SV40 (simian virus 40)
   2434..2555    +  polyA_signal   SV40 poly(A) signal: SV40 polyadenylation signal
   2589..3017    -  rep_origin     f1 ori (sequence partly withheld): f1 bacteriophage origin of replication; arrow indicates direction of (+) strand synthesis
   3044..3148    +  promoter       AmpR promoter: bla
   3150..3507    +  promoter       SV40 promoter: SV40 enhancer and early promoter
   3542..4336    +  CDS            NeoR/KanR: aminoglycoside phosphotransferase from Tn5; aph(3')-II (or nptII); confers resistance to neomycin, kanamycin, and G418 (Geneticin®)
   4357..4509    +  CDS            ble (fragment): BLE_KLEPN - Experimental evidence at protein level: Swiss-Prot protein existence level 1. Binding protein with a strong affinity to the bleomycin family of antibiotics. Binds to CL990; an antimitotic-antibiotic compound. From Klebsiella pneumoniae.
   4568..4615    +  polyA_signal   HSV TK poly(A) signal: herpes simplex virus thymidine kinase polyadenylation signal (Cole and Stacy, 1985)
   4706..4722    -  polyA_signal   bGH poly(A) signal (fragment): bovine growth hormone polyadenylation signal
   4944..5532    +  rep_origin     ori: high-copy-number ColE1/pMB1/pBR322/pUC origin of replication
   5647..5706    +  enhancer       CMV enhancer (fragment): human cytomegalovirus immediate early enhancer
