[The description below was written by a language model from this plasmid's Addgene catalogue record and pLannotate feature annotations shown in this document.]
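Description:
pLAMP1-miRFP670nano3 is a mammalian expression plasmid built on the Clontech pN1 backbone, designed to label lysosomal membranes with a near-infrared fluorescent protein. The full sequence record is about 5.7 kb. It replicates in E. coli at high copy from a ColE1/pUC-type origin and also carries an f1 phage origin. A single Tn5 aminoglycoside phosphotransferase gene (NeoR/KanR) serves both hosts. A bacterial bla-type promoter drives it for kanamycin selection in bacteria. An SV40 enhancer/early promoter, paired with an HSV TK polyadenylation signal, drives it for G418 selection of stably transfected mammalian cells.

The payload is a roughly 1.7 kb fusion open reading frame under the human cytomegalovirus immediate-early enhancer and promoter, terminated by the SV40 poly(A) signal. Rat LAMP1, a lysosome-associated membrane glycoprotein, lies upstream, and miRFP670nano3 is fused to its C terminus after a short linker region. The automated annotation labels the fluorescent protein as miRFP670nano, the parental single-domain protein derived from a Nostoc punctiforme cyanobacteriochrome, whereas the catalogue entry identifies it as the nano3 variant. Proteins of this family fluoresce only when bound to biliverdin, a chromophore that mammalian cells produce endogenously. Short annotated fragments of SV40 large T antigen, ble and the bGH poly(A) signal appear to be partial matches in backbone sequence rather than functional elements.

The construct is intended for transient or stable expression in mammalian cells to visualise lysosomes in the near-infrared channel. This leaves visible-spectrum channels free for other fluorescent reporters in multicolour imaging.
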