Addgene plasmid #184669: pLAMP1-miRFP670nano3
Purpose: LAMP1 (Lysosome Membrane) labelled with near-infrared fluorescent protein miRFP670nano3
Depositing lab: Vladislav Verkhusha. Depositing organization: University of Helsinki. Publication: Single-domain near-infrared protein provides a scaffold for antigen-dependent fluorescent nanobodies. Oliinyk OS, Baloban M, Clark CL, Carey E, Pletnev S, Nimmerjahn A, Verkhusha VV. Nat Methods. 2022 May 23. pii: 10.1038/s41592-022-01467-6. doi: 10.1038/s41592-022-01467-6. PubMed 35606446.
Backbone
  Vector backbone: pN1
  Backbone manufacturer: Clontech
  Vector type: Mammalian Expression
  Selectable markers: Neomycin (select with G418)
Growth in bacteria
  Bacterial resistance: Kanamycin, 50 μg/mL
  Growth temperature: 37°C
  Growth strain: DH5alpha
  Copy number: High Copy
Gene/Insert
  Gene/Insert name: LAMP1-miRFP670nano3
  Species: R. norvegicus (rat), Synthetic
  Insert size (bp): 1716
  Promoter: CMV
  Tag / fusion protein: miRFP670nano3 (C terminal on insert)
  Cloning method: Unknown
  Sequencing primers: 5′ CMV Forward; 3′ SV40pA-R
Terms and licenses: Academic/Nonprofit Terms; Industry Terms: Not Available to Industry
How to cite: pLAMP1-miRFP670nano3 was a gift from Vladislav Verkhusha (Addgene plasmid # 184669 ; http://n2t.net/addgene:184669 ; RRID:Addgene_184669)
