>Addgene plasmid #184669 | pLAMP1-miRFP670nano3 | depositor partial sequence | sequence record 365344 | pLAMP1-miRFP670nano3 sequence 1781 bps
GGACTCAGATCTCGAGCGCCACCATGGCGGCCCCGGGCGCCCGGCGGCCGCTGCTCCTGTTGCTGCTGGC
AGGCCTTGCACACAGCGCCCCAGCACTGTTCGAGGTGAAAGACAACAACGGCACAGCGTGTATAATGGCC
AGCTTCTCTGCCTCCTTTCTGACCACCTATGAGGCTGGACATGTTTCTAAGGTCTCGAATATGACCCTGC
CAGCCTCTGCAGAAGTCCTGAAGAATAGCAGCTCTTGTGGTGAAAAGAATGCTTCTGAGCCCACCCTCGC
AATCACCTTTGGAGAAGGATATTTACTGAAACTCACCTTCACAAAAAACACAACACGTTACAGTGTCCAG
CACATGTATTTCACATATAACCTGTCAGACACACAATTCTTTCCCAATGCCAGCTCCAAAGGGCCCGACA
CTGTGGATTCCACAACTGACATCAAGGCAGACATCAACAAAACATACCGATGTGTCAGCGACATCAGGGT
CTACATGAAGAATGTGACCATTGTGCTCTGGGACGCTACTATCCAGGCCTACCTGCCGAGTAGCAACTTC
AGCAAGGAAGAGACACGCTGCCCACAGGATCAACCTTCCCCAACTACTGGGCCACCCAGCCCCTCACCAC
CACTTGTGCCCACAAACCCCAGTGTGTCCAAGTACAATGTGACTGGTGACAATGGAACCTGCCTGCTGGC
CTCTATGGCACTGCAACTCAACATCACCTACATGAAGAAGGACAACACGACTGTGACCAGAGCATTCAAC
ATCAACCCAAGTGACAAATATAGTGGGACTTGCGGTGCCCAGTTGGTGACCCTGAAGGTGGGGAACAAGA
GCAGAGTCCTGGAGCTGCAGTTTGGGATGAATGCCACTTCTAGCCTGTTTTTCCTGCAAGGAGTTCAGTT
GAACATGACTCTTCCTGATGCCATAGAGCCCACGTTCAGCACCTCCAACTATTCCCTGAAAGCTCTTCAG
GCCAGTGTCGGCAACTCATACAAGTGCAACAGTGAGGAGCACATCTTTGTCAGCAAGGCGCTCGCCCTCA
ATGTCTTCAGCGTGCAAGTCCAGGCTTTCAGGGTAGAAAGTGACAGGTTTGGGTCTGTGGAAGAGTGTGT
ACAGGACGGTAACAACATGCTGATCCCCATTGCTGTGGGCGGGGCCCTGGCAGGGCTGGTCCTCATCGTC
CTCATCGCCTACCTCATCGGCAGGAAGAGGAGTCACGCGGGCTATCAGACCATCTCGGAATTCGGCTCCA
CCGGCTCCACCGGCTCCACCGGCGCGGATCCACCGGTAATGGCAAACCTGGACAAGATGCTGAACACCAC
CGTGACCGAGGTGCGCAAGTTCCTGCAAGCGGACAGAGTGTGCGTGTTCAAGTTCGAGGAAGATTACTCC
GGCACCGTCTCGCACGAAGCCGTGGACGACAGATGGATTAGCATCCTGAAGACCCAGGTGCAGGACAGAT
ACTTCATGGAAACCAGAGGCGAGGAATACGTCCACGGCAGATACCAGGCCATCGCCGACATCTACACAGC
CAATCTGGTCGAGTGCTACAGAGACCTGCTGATCGAGTTTCAGGTGCGGGCCATTCTGGCTGTCCCCATC
CTGCAAGGCAAGAAGCTGTGGGGCCTGCTGGTGGCCCACCAACTGGCCGGCCCTCGGGAGTGGCAGACCT
GGGAAATCGACTTCCTGAAACAGCAAGCCGTGGTGATGGGCATCGCCATCCAGCAGAGCTAGCTGAATTC
TGCAGATATCCAGCACAGTGGCGGCCGCGAC
